Addgene plasmid #120041: pMaCTag-P30
Purpose: Template for C-terminal PCR tagging of mammalian genes (Puromycin selection) with VSV-G
Depositing lab: Michael Knop. Depositing organization: Universitaet Heidelberg. Publication: CRISPR-Cas12a-assisted PCR tagging of mammalian genes. Fueller J, Herbst K, Meurer M, Gubicza K, Kurtulmus B, Knopf JD, Kirrmaier D, Buchmuller BC, Pereira G, Lemberg MK, Knop M. J Cell Biol. 2020 Jun 1;219(6). pii: 151766. doi: 10.1083/jcb.201910210. PubMed 32406907.
Backbone
  Vector backbone: pFA6a
  Backbone size w/o insert (bp): 2412
  Vector type: PCR Template
  Selectable markers: Puromycin
Growth in bacteria
  Bacterial resistance: Ampicillin, 100 μg/mL
  Growth temperature: 37°C
  Growth strain: DH5alpha
  Copy number: High Copy
Gene/Insert
  Gene/Insert name: VSV-G
  Species: H. sapiens (human)
  Promoter: None
  Tag / fusion protein: VSV-G (C terminal on backbone)
  Cloning method: Restriction Enzyme; 5′ cloning site BamHI (not destroyed); 3′ cloning site SpeI (not destroyed)
  Sequencing primers: 5′ SP6; 3′ AAACCACAACTAGAATGCAGTG
Terms and licenses: Academic/Nonprofit Terms; Industry Terms: Not Available to Industry
Depositor comments: Template plasmid for C-terminal PCR tagging of mammalian genes. For M1 and M2 tagging oligo design please visit www.pcr-tagging.com Please visit https://www.biorxiv.org/content/early/2018/11/20/473876 for BioRxiv preprint
How to cite: pMaCTag-P30 was a gift from Michael Knop (Addgene plasmid # 120041 ; http://n2t.net/addgene:120041 ; RRID:Addgene_120041)
