[The description below was written by a language model from this plasmid's Addgene catalogue record and pLannotate feature annotations shown in this document.]
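Description:
pMaCTag-P30 is a PCR template plasmid built on the pFA6a backbone, intended for C-terminal tagging of endogenous mammalian genes with the VSV-G epitope rather than for direct expression. It is maintained in E. coli as a high-copy plasmid through a ColE1/pUC-type origin and an ampicillin resistance gene (β-lactamase with its own promoter). Short lacI, rop and bom fragments are backbone remnants, and SP6 and T7 promoters flank the cassette. Two full sequence records of 4,126 nt, one from the depositor and one from repository sequencing, carry the same features in the same order and differ only in their start coordinate.

The amplifiable cassette begins with the promoterless VSV-G tag coding sequence followed by an SV40 polyadenylation signal, so that after in-frame integration at the 3′ end of a target gene the tag is expressed from that gene's own promoter. Downstream lies a puromycin selection unit consisting of the SV40 enhancer/early promoter, the pac puromycin N-acetyltransferase gene and a bGH poly(A) signal, followed by a human U6 RNA polymerase III promoter. The selection unit and U6 promoter are bracketed by two loxP sites in the same orientation, which would in principle allow Cre-mediated excision after integration.

According to the record, the plasmid is used in CRISPR-Cas12a-assisted PCR tagging, with gene-specific M1 and M2 oligos amplifying the cassette. The U6 promoter at the distal end is positioned consistently with driving a guide RNA encoded by the reverse oligo, although the catalogue fields do not spell this out. Edited cells are selected with puromycin.
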