Features (pLannotate 1.2.2; 16 found; start..end, strand, type, name):
     64..96      +  CDS            VSV-G tag: epitope tag from vesicular stomatitis virus G protein
    106..227     +  polyA_signal   SV40 poly(A) signal: SV40 polyadenylation signal
    234..267     +  protein_bind   loxP: Cre-mediated recombination occurs in the 8-bp core sequence (GCATACAT). Cre recombinase
    274..590     +  promoter       SV40 promoter: SV40 enhancer and early promoter
    603..1199    +  CDS            pac: PUAC_STRAD - Protein predicted: Swiss-Prot protein existence level 4. Detoxification of puromycin. From Streptomyces alboniger.
   1212..1436    +  polyA_signal   bGH poly(A) signal: bovine growth hormone polyadenylation signal
   1443..1683    +  promoter       U6 promoter: RNA polymerase III promoter for human U6 snRNA
   1693..1726    +  protein_bind   loxP: Cre-mediated recombination occurs in the 8-bp core sequence (GCATACAT). Cre recombinase
   1764..1782    -  promoter       T7 promoter: promoter for bacteriophage T7 RNA polymerase
   1804..1857    -  CDS            lacI (fragment): lac repressor; lacI; The lac repressor binds to the lac operator to inhibit transcription in E. coli. This inhibition can be relieved by adding lactose or isopropyl-β-D-thiogalactopyranoside (IPTG).
   2040..2628    -  rep_origin     ori: high-copy-number ColE1/pMB1/pBR322/pUC origin of replication
   2799..3659    -  CDS            AmpR: β-lactamase; bla; confers resistance to ampicillin, carbenicillin, and related antibiotics
   3660..3764    -  promoter       AmpR promoter: bla
   3859..3894    +  CDS            rop (fragment): Rop protein, which maintains plasmids at low copy number; rop
   3996..4047    +  misc_feature   bom (fragment): basis of mobility region from pBR322
   4110..2       +  promoter       SP6 promoter (across the origin): promoter for bacteriophage SP6 RNA polymerase
>Addgene plasmid #120041 | pMaCTag-P30 | depositor full sequence | sequence record 228079 | pMaCTag-P30 sequence 4126 bps
GAACGCGGCCGCCAGCTGAAGCTTCGTACGTCAGGTGGAGGAGGTAGTGGCGGAGGCGGATCCTATACAG
ACATAGAGATGAACCGACTTGGAAAGTGAACTAGTAACTTGTTTATTGCAGCTTATAATGGTTACAAATA
AAGCAATAGCATCACAAATTTCACAAATAAAGCATTTTTTTCACTGCATTCTAGTTGTGGTTTGTCCAAA
CTCATCAATGTATCTTAGTCGATATAACTTCGTATAGCATACATTATACGAAGTTATGTCGACGGTGTGG
AAAGTCCCCAGGCTCCCCAGCAGGCAGAAGTATGCAAAGCATGCATCTCAATTAGTCAGCAACCAGGTGT
GGAAAGTCCCCAGGCTCCCCAGCAGGCAGAAGTATGCAAAGCATGCATCTCAATTAGTCAGCAACCATAG
TCCCGCCCCTAACTCCGCCCATCCCGCCCCTAACTCCGCCCAGTTCCGCCCATTCTCCGCCCCATGGCTG
ACTAATTTTTTTTATTTATGCAGAGGCCGAGGCCGCCTCGGCCTCTGAGCTATTCCAGAAGTAGTGAGGA
GGCTTTTTTGGAGGCCTAGGCTTTTGCAAAGAATTCGCCACCATGACTGAGTACAAGCCTACTGTGCGTT
TAGCCACCAGGGATGATGTGCCACGAGCCGTGAGGACACTAGCAGCCGCCTTTGCTGACTACCCAGCTAC
AAGGCACACCGTGGACCCTGACAGACACATTGAAAGAGTCACAGAACTTCAGGAGCTGTTTTTAACTAGG
GTGGGCCTGGATATTGGCAAAGTCTGGGTGGCCGATGATGGAGCAGCAGTTGCAGTGTGGACCACCCCAG
AGTCTGTTGAAGCTGGAGCTGTCTTTGCAGAAATTGGACCAAGAATGGCCGAGTTATCTGGCAGCAGGCT
GGCTGCTCAACAGCAGATGGAAGGATTATTAGCTCCCCACAGACCCAAGGAGCCTGCCTGGTTCCTGGCA
ACAGTTGGAGTTTCTCCAGACCATCAGGGCAAGGGCTTAGGATCTGCTGTGGTGCTGCCTGGTGTGGAAG
CAGCTGAGAGAGCTGGGGTGCCAGCATTTCTGGAGACATCAGCTCCTAGAAACCTGCCCTTCTATGAACG
GCTGGGCTTCACAGTGACTGCTGATGTGGAGGTGCCTGAGGGCCCCAGAACCTGGTGCATGACAAGAAAA
CCAGGAGCCTGACTGCAGCGACTGTGCCTTCTAGTTGCCAGCCATCTGTTGTTTGCCCCTCCCCCGTGCC
TTCCTTGACCCTGGAAGGTGCCACTCCCACTGTCCTTTCCTAATAAAATGAGGAAATTGCATCGCATTGT
CTGAGTAGGTGTCATTCTATTCTGGGGGGTGGGGTGGGGCAGGACAGCAAGGGGGAGGATTGGGAAGACA
ATAGCAGGCATGCTGGGGATGCGGTGGGCTCTATGGCTCGAGGAGGGCCTATTTCCCATGATTCCTTCAT
ATTTGCATATACGATACAAGGCTGTTAGAGAGATAATTGGAATTAATTTGACTGTAAACACAAAGATATT
AGTACAAAATACGTGACGTAGAAAGTAATAATTTCTTGGGTAGTTTGCAGTTTTAAAATTATGTTTTAAA
ATGGACTATCATATGCTTACCGTAACTTGAAAGTATTTCGATTTCTTGGCTTTATATATCTTGTGGAAAG
GACGAAACACCGATAACTTCGTATAGCATACATTATACGAAGTTATGGTACCGATGCAGCTAGCCCGCGG
ATCTGCCGGTCTCCCTATAGTGAGTCGTATTAATTTCGATAAGCCAGGTTAACCTGCATTAATGAATCGG
CCAACGCGCGGGGAGAGGCGGTTTGCGTATTGGGCGCTCTTCCGCTTCCTCGCTCACTGACTCGCTGCGC
TCGGTCGTTCGGCTGCGGCGAGCGGTATCAGCTCACTCAAAGGCGGTAATACGGTTATCCACAGAATCAG
GGGATAACGCAGGAAAGAACATGTGAGCAAAAGGCCAGCAAAAGGCCAGGAACCGTAAAAAGGCCGCGTT
GCTGGCGTTTTTCCATAGGCTCCGCCCCCCTGACGAGCATCACAAAAATCGACGCTCAAGTCAGAGGTGG
CGAAACCCGACAGGACTATAAAGATACCAGGCGTTTCCCCCTGGAAGCTCCCTCGTGCGCTCTCCTGTTC
CGACCCTGCCGCTTACCGGATACCTGTCCGCCTTTCTCCCTTCGGGAAGCGTGGCGCTTTCTCAATGCTC
ACGCTGTAGGTATCTCAGTTCGGTGTAGGTCGTTCGCTCCAAGCTGGGCTGTGTGCACGAACCCCCCGTT
CAGCCCGACCGCTGCGCCTTATCCGGTAACTATCGTCTTGAGTCCAACCCGGTAAGACACGACTTATCGC
CACTGGCAGCAGCCACTGGTAACAGGATTAGCAGAGCGAGGTATGTAGGCGGTGCTACAGAGTTCTTGAA
GTGGTGGCCTAACTACGGCTACACTAGAAGGACAGTATTTGGTATCTGCGCTCTGCTGAAGCCAGTTACC
TTCGGAAAAAGAGTTGGTAGCTCTTGATCCGGCAAACAAACCACCGCTGGTAGCGGTGGTTTTTTTGTTT
GCAAGCAGCAGATTACGCGCAGAAAAAAAGGATCTCAAGAAGATCCTTTGATCTTTTCTACGGGGTCTGA
CGCTCAGTGGAACGAAAACTCACGTTAAGGGATTTTGGTCATGAGATTATCAAAAAGGATCTTCACCTAG
ATCCTTTTAAATTAAAAATGAAGTTTTAAATCAATCTAAAGTATATATGAGTAAACTTGGTCTGACAGTT
ACCAATGCTTAATCAGTGAGGCACCTATCTCAGCGATCTGTCTATTTCGTTCATCCATAGTTGCCTGACT
CCCCGTCGTGTAGATAACTACGATACGGGAGGGCTTACCATCTGGCCCCAGTGCTGCAATGATACCGCGA
GACCCACGCTCACCGGCTCCAGATTTATCAGCAATAAACCAGCCAGCCGGAAGGGCCGAGCGCAGAAGTG
GTCCTGCAACTTTATCCGCCTCCATCCAGTCTATTAATTGTTGCCGGGAAGCTAGAGTAAGTAGTTCGCC
AGTTAATAGTTTGCGCAACGTTGTTGCCATTGCTACAGGCATCGTGGTGTCACGCTCGTCGTTTGGTATG
GCTTCATTCAGCTCCGGTTCCCAACGATCAAGGCGAGTTACATGATCCCCCATGTTGTGCAAAAAAGCGG
TTAGCTCCTTCGGTCCTCCGATCGTTGTCAGAAGTAAGTTGGCCGCAGTGTTATCACTCATGGTTATGGC
AGCACTGCATAATTCTCTTACTGTCATGCCATCCGTAAGATGCTTTTCTGTGACTGGTGAGTACTCAACC
AAGTCATTCTGAGAATAGTGTATGCGGCGACCGAGTTGCTCTTGCCCGGCGTCAATACGGGATAATACCG
CGCCACATAGCAGAACTTTAAAAGTGCTCATCATTGGAAAACGTTCTTCGGGGCGAAAACTCTCAAGGAT
CTTACCGCTGTTGAGATCCAGTTCGATGTAACCCACTCGTGCACCCAACTGATCTTCAGCATCTTTTACT
TTCACCAGCGTTTCTGGGTGAGCAAAAACAGGAAGGCAAAATGCCGCAAAAAAGGGAATAAGGGCGACAC
GGAAATGTTGAATACTCATACTCTTCCTTTTTCAATATTATTGAAGCATTTATCAGGGTTATTGTCTCAT
GAGCGGATACATATTTGAATGTATTTAGAAAAATAAACAAATAGGGGTTCCGCGCACATTTCCCCGAAAA
GTGCCACCTGACGTCTAAGAAACCATTATTATCATGACATTAACCTATAAAAATAGGCGTATCACGAGGC
CCTTTCGTCTCGCGCGTTTCGGTGATGACGGTGAAAACCTCTGACACATGCAGCTCCCGGAGACGGTCAC
AGCTTGTCTGTAAGCGGATGCCGGGAGCAGACAAGCCCGTCAGGGCGCGTCAGCGGGTGTTGGCGGGTGT
CGGGGCTGGCTTAACTATGCGGCATCAGAGCAGATTGTACTGAGAGTGCACCATATGGACATATTGTCGT
TAGAACGCGGCTACAATTAATACATAACCTTATGTATCATACACATACGATTTAGGTGACACTATA
