Features (pLannotate 1.2.2; 16 found; start..end, strand, type, name):
      1..19      +  promoter       SP6 promoter: promoter for bacteriophage SP6 RNA polymerase
     81..113     +  CDS            VSV-G tag: epitope tag from vesicular stomatitis virus G protein
    123..244     +  polyA_signal   SV40 poly(A) signal: SV40 polyadenylation signal
    251..284     +  protein_bind   loxP: Cre-mediated recombination occurs in the 8-bp core sequence (GCATACAT). Cre recombinase
    291..607     +  promoter       SV40 promoter: SV40 enhancer and early promoter
    620..1216    +  CDS            pac: PUAC_STRAD - Protein predicted: Swiss-Prot protein existence level 4. Detoxification of puromycin. From Streptomyces alboniger.
   1229..1453    +  polyA_signal   bGH poly(A) signal: bovine growth hormone polyadenylation signal
   1460..1700    +  promoter       U6 promoter: RNA polymerase III promoter for human U6 snRNA
   1710..1743    +  protein_bind   loxP: Cre-mediated recombination occurs in the 8-bp core sequence (GCATACAT). Cre recombinase
   1781..1799    -  promoter       T7 promoter: promoter for bacteriophage T7 RNA polymerase
   1821..1874    -  CDS            lacI (fragment): lac repressor; lacI; The lac repressor binds to the lac operator to inhibit transcription in E. coli. This inhibition can be relieved by adding lactose or isopropyl-β-D-thiogalactopyranoside (IPTG).
   2057..2645    -  rep_origin     ori: high-copy-number ColE1/pMB1/pBR322/pUC origin of replication
   2816..3676    -  CDS            AmpR: β-lactamase; bla; confers resistance to ampicillin, carbenicillin, and related antibiotics
   3677..3781    -  promoter       AmpR promoter: bla
   3876..3911    +  CDS            rop (fragment): Rop protein, which maintains plasmids at low copy number; rop
   4013..4064    +  misc_feature   bom (fragment): basis of mobility region from pBR322
>Addgene plasmid #120041 | pMaCTag-P30 | addgene full sequence | sequence record 232647 | Addgene NGS Result
ATTTAGGTGACACTATAGAACGCGGCCGCCAGCTGAAGCTTCGTACGTCAGGTGGAGGAGGTAGTGGCGG
AGGCGGATCCTATACAGACATAGAGATGAACCGACTTGGAAAGTGAACTAGTAACTTGTTTATTGCAGCT
TATAATGGTTACAAATAAAGCAATAGCATCACAAATTTCACAAATAAAGCATTTTTTTCACTGCATTCTA
GTTGTGGTTTGTCCAAACTCATCAATGTATCTTAGTCGATATAACTTCGTATAGCATACATTATACGAAG
TTATGTCGACGGTGTGGAAAGTCCCCAGGCTCCCCAGCAGGCAGAAGTATGCAAAGCATGCATCTCAATT
AGTCAGCAACCAGGTGTGGAAAGTCCCCAGGCTCCCCAGCAGGCAGAAGTATGCAAAGCATGCATCTCAA
TTAGTCAGCAACCATAGTCCCGCCCCTAACTCCGCCCATCCCGCCCCTAACTCCGCCCAGTTCCGCCCAT
TCTCCGCCCCATGGCTGACTAATTTTTTTTATTTATGCAGAGGCCGAGGCCGCCTCGGCCTCTGAGCTAT
TCCAGAAGTAGTGAGGAGGCTTTTTTGGAGGCCTAGGCTTTTGCAAAGAATTCGCCACCATGACTGAGTA
CAAGCCTACTGTGCGTTTAGCCACCAGGGATGATGTGCCACGAGCCGTGAGGACACTAGCAGCCGCCTTT
GCTGACTACCCAGCTACAAGGCACACCGTGGACCCTGACAGACACATTGAAAGAGTCACAGAACTTCAGG
AGCTGTTTTTAACTAGGGTGGGCCTGGATATTGGCAAAGTCTGGGTGGCCGATGATGGAGCAGCAGTTGC
AGTGTGGACCACCCCAGAGTCTGTTGAAGCTGGAGCTGTCTTTGCAGAAATTGGACCAAGAATGGCCGAG
TTATCTGGCAGCAGGCTGGCTGCTCAACAGCAGATGGAAGGATTATTAGCTCCCCACAGACCCAAGGAGC
CTGCCTGGTTCCTGGCAACAGTTGGAGTTTCTCCAGACCATCAGGGCAAGGGCTTAGGATCTGCTGTGGT
GCTGCCTGGTGTGGAAGCAGCTGAGAGAGCTGGGGTGCCAGCATTTCTGGAGACATCAGCTCCTAGAAAC
CTGCCCTTCTATGAACGGCTGGGCTTCACAGTGACTGCTGATGTGGAGGTGCCTGAGGGCCCCAGAACCT
GGTGCATGACAAGAAAACCAGGAGCCTGACTGCAGCGACTGTGCCTTCTAGTTGCCAGCCATCTGTTGTT
TGCCCCTCCCCCGTGCCTTCCTTGACCCTGGAAGGTGCCACTCCCACTGTCCTTTCCTAATAAAATGAGG
AAATTGCATCGCATTGTCTGAGTAGGTGTCATTCTATTCTGGGGGGTGGGGTGGGGCAGGACAGCAAGGG
GGAGGATTGGGAAGACAATAGCAGGCATGCTGGGGATGCGGTGGGCTCTATGGCTCGAGGAGGGCCTATT
TCCCATGATTCCTTCATATTTGCATATACGATACAAGGCTGTTAGAGAGATAATTGGAATTAATTTGACT
GTAAACACAAAGATATTAGTACAAAATACGTGACGTAGAAAGTAATAATTTCTTGGGTAGTTTGCAGTTT
TAAAATTATGTTTTAAAATGGACTATCATATGCTTACCGTAACTTGAAAGTATTTCGATTTCTTGGCTTT
ATATATCTTGTGGAAAGGACGAAACACCGATAACTTCGTATAGCATACATTATACGAAGTTATGGTACCG
ATGCAGCTAGCCCGCGGATCTGCCGGTCTCCCTATAGTGAGTCGTATTAATTTCGATAAGCCAGGTTAAC
CTGCATTAATGAATCGGCCAACGCGCGGGGAGAGGCGGTTTGCGTATTGGGCGCTCTTCCGCTTCCTCGC
TCACTGACTCGCTGCGCTCGGTCGTTCGGCTGCGGCGAGCGGTATCAGCTCACTCAAAGGCGGTAATACG
GTTATCCACAGAATCAGGGGATAACGCAGGAAAGAACATGTGAGCAAAAGGCCAGCAAAAGGCCAGGAAC
CGTAAAAAGGCCGCGTTGCTGGCGTTTTTCCATAGGCTCCGCCCCCCTGACGAGCATCACAAAAATCGAC
GCTCAAGTCAGAGGTGGCGAAACCCGACAGGACTATAAAGATACCAGGCGTTTCCCCCTGGAAGCTCCCT
CGTGCGCTCTCCTGTTCCGACCCTGCCGCTTACCGGATACCTGTCCGCCTTTCTCCCTTCGGGAAGCGTG
GCGCTTTCTCATAGCTCACGCTGTAGGTATCTCAGTTCGGTGTAGGTCGTTCGCTCCAAGCTGGGCTGTG
TGCACGAACCCCCCGTTCAGCCCGACCGCTGCGCCTTATCCGGTAACTATCGTCTTGAGTCCAACCCGGT
AAGACACGACTTATCGCCACTGGCAGCAGCCACTGGTAACAGGATTAGCAGAGCGAGGTATGTAGGCGGT
GCTACAGAGTTCTTGAAGTGGTGGCCTAACTACGGCTACACTAGAAGAACAGTATTTGGTATCTGCGCTC
TGCTGAAGCCAGTTACCTTCGGAAAAAGAGTTGGTAGCTCTTGATCCGGCAAACAAACCACCGCTGGTAG
CGGTGGTTTTTTTGTTTGCAAGCAGCAGATTACGCGCAGAAAAAAAGGATCTCAAGAAGATCCTTTGATC
TTTTCTACGGGGTCTGACGCTCAGTGGAACGAAAACTCACGTTAAGGGATTTTGGTCATGAGATTATCAA
AAAGGATCTTCACCTAGATCCTTTTAAATTAAAAATGAAGTTTTAAATCAATCTAAAGTATATATGAGTA
AACTTGGTCTGACAGTTACCAATGCTTAATCAGTGAGGCACCTATCTCAGCGATCTGTCTATTTCGTTCA
TCCATAGTTGCCTGACTCCCCGTCGTGTAGATAACTACGATACGGGAGGGCTTACCATCTGGCCCCAGTG
CTGCAATGATACCGCGAGACCCACGCTCACCGGCTCCAGATTTATCAGCAATAAACCAGCCAGCCGGAAG
GGCCGAGCGCAGAAGTGGTCCTGCAACTTTATCCGCCTCCATCCAGTCTATTAATTGTTGCCGGGAAGCT
AGAGTAAGTAGTTCGCCAGTTAATAGTTTGCGCAACGTTGTTGCCATTGCTACAGGCATCGTGGTGTCAC
GCTCGTCGTTTGGTATGGCTTCATTCAGCTCCGGTTCCCAACGATCAAGGCGAGTTACATGATCCCCCAT
GTTGTGCAAAAAAGCGGTTAGCTCCTTCGGTCCTCCGATCGTTGTCAGAAGTAAGTTGGCCGCAGTGTTA
TCACTCATGGTTATGGCAGCACTGCATAATTCTCTTACTGTCATGCCATCCGTAAGATGCTTTTCTGTGA
CTGGTGAGTACTCAACCAAGTCATTCTGAGAATAGTGTATGCGGCGACCGAGTTGCTCTTGCCCGGCGTC
AATACGGGATAATACCGCGCCACATAGCAGAACTTTAAAAGTGCTCATCATTGGAAAACGTTCTTCGGGG
CGAAAACTCTCAAGGATCTTACCGCTGTTGAGATCCAGTTCGATGTAACCCACTCGTGCACCCAACTGAT
CTTCAGCATCTTTTACTTTCACCAGCGTTTCTGGGTGAGCAAAAACAGGAAGGCAAAATGCCGCAAAAAA
GGGAATAAGGGCGACACGGAAATGTTGAATACTCATACTCTTCCTTTTTCAATATTATTGAAGCATTTAT
CAGGGTTATTGTCTCATGAGCGGATACATATTTGAATGTATTTAGAAAAATAAACAAATAGGGGTTCCGC
GCACATTTCCCCGAAAAGTGCCACCTGACGTCTAAGAAACCATTATTATCATGACATTAACCTATAAAAA
TAGGCGTATCACGAGGCCCTTTCGTCTCGCGCGTTTCGGTGATGACGGTGAAAACCTCTGACACATGCAG
CTCCCGGAGACGGTCACAGCTTGTCTGTAAGCGGATGCCGGGAGCAGACAAGCCCGTCAGGGCGCGTCAG
CGGGTGTTGGCGGGTGTCGGGGCTGGCTTAACTATGCGGCATCAGAGCAGATTGTACTGAGAGTGCACCA
TATGGACATATTGTCGTTAGAACGCGGCTACAATTAATACATAACCTTATGTATCATACACATACG
